>Addgene plasmid #161442 | pDONR221-SLC4A2_STOP | addgene full sequence | sequence record 338291 | Addgene NGS Result
CAAATAATGATTTTATTTTGACTGATAGTGACCTGTTCGTTGCAACACATTGATGAGCAATGCTTTTTTA
TAATGCCAACTTTGTACAAAAAAGCAGGCTCCACCATGAGCTCCGCCCCACGGAGACCCGCAAAGGGAGC
AGATTCTTTCTGCACACCAGAGCCAGAGAGCCTGGGACCTGGAACCCCAGGATTTCCAGAACAGGAGGAG
GACGAGCTGCACCGCACCCTGGGAGTGGAGCGGTTCGAGGAGATCCTGCAGGAGGCAGGAAGCAGAGGAG
GAGAGGAGCCAGGCAGGTCTTACGGAGAGGAGGATTTTGAGTATCACAGACAGTCTAGCCACCACATCCA
CCACCCACTGAGCACACACCTGCCACCTGACGCAAGGCGCCGGAAGACCCCTCAGGGCCCAGGAAGGAAG
CCAAGAAGGCGCCCCGGAGCATCTCCTACCGGAGAGACCCCAACAATCGAGGAGGGAGAGGAGGACGAGG
ATGAGGCAAGCGAGGCAGAGGGAGCAAGAGCCCTGACCCAGCCTTCCCCAGTGTCTACACCTTCCTCTGT
GCAGTTCTTTCTGCAGGAGGACGATAGCGCCGACAGAAAGGCCGAGAGGACATCCCCAAGCTCCCCAGCA
CCTCTGCCACACCAGGAGGCCACACCTAGGGCCAGCAAGGGCGCCCAGGCCGGCACCCAGGTGGAGGAGG
CCGAGGCCGAGGCAGTGGCAGTGGCAAGCGGAACCGCAGGCGGCGACGATGGCGGCGCCTCCGGCAGACC
CCTGCCTAAGGCACAGCCTGGACACAGGTCTTACAACCTGCAGGAGCGGAGAAGGATCGGAAGCATGACA
GGAGCAGAGCAGGCCCTGCTGCCAAGAGTGCCTACCGATGAGATCGAGGCACAGACCCTGGCAACAGCAG
ACCTGGATCTGATGAAGTCCCACAGATTCGAGGACGTGCCAGGCGTGCGCCGGCACCTGGTGAGGAAGAA
TGCCAAGGGCAGCACACAGTCCGGCAGAGAGGGCAGGGAGCCAGGACCAACCCCTAGGGCAAGGCCAAGG
GCACCCCACAAGCCTCACGAGGTGTTCGTGGAGCTGAACGAGCTGCTGCTGGATAAGAATCAGGAGCCTC
AGTGGAGGGAGACAGCAAGGTGGATCAAGTTCGAGGAGGACGTGGAGGAGGAGACCGAGCGGTGGGGCAA
GCCACACGTGGCCTCTCTGAGCTTTCGGAGCCTGCTGGAGCTGAGAAGGACACTGGCACACGGAGCCGTG
CTGCTGGACCTGGATCAGCAGACCCTGCCAGGAGTGGCACACCAGGTGGTGGAGCAGATGGTCATCTCCG
ATCAGATCAAGGCAGAGGACAGGGCAAACGTGCTGCGGGCCCTGCTGCTGAAGCACTCTCACCCCAGCGA
CGAGAAGGATTTCTCTTTTCCTCGGAATATCTCCGCCGGATCTCTGGGAAGCCTGCTGGGACACCACCAC
GGACAGGGAGCCGAGAGCGATCCACACGTGACAGAGCCACTGATGGGAGGAGTGCCTGAGACCCGCCTGG
AGGTGGAGAGAGAGAGGGAGCTGCCACCACCTGCACCACCAGCAGGCATCACCCGGTCCAAGTCTAAGCA
CGAGCTGAAGCTGCTGGAGAAGATCCCCGAGAACGCAGAGGCAACAGTGGTGCTGGTGGGATGCGTGGAG
TTCCTGAGCAGGCCTACCATGGCCTTTGTGCGCCTGAGGGAGGCAGTGGAGCTGGATGCCGTGCTGGAGG
TGCCAGTGCCCGTGAGATTCCTGTTTCTGCTGCTGGGCCCCTCTAGCGCCAACATGGATTACCACGAGAT
CGGCAGGAGCATCTCCACACTGATGTCCGACAAGCAGTTCCACGAGGCCGCCTATCTGGCAGATGAGAGG
GAGGACCTGCTGACCGCCATCAATGCCTTTCTGGACTGTTCCGTGGTGCTGCCTCCATCTGAGGTGCAGG
GAGAGGAGCTGCTGCGCAGCGTGGCACACTTCCAGCGGCAGATGCTGAAGAAGAGAGAGGAGCAGGGCAG
GCTGCTGCCTACAGGAGCAGGACTGGAGCCAAAGTCCGCCCAGGATAAGGCCCTGCTGCAGATGGTGGAG
GCAGCAGGAGCAGCAGAGGACGATCCACTGAGGAGGACCGGCAGACCTTTCGGCGGCCTGATCAGGGACG
TGAGAAGGCGCTACCCTCACTATCTGAGCGACTTTAGAGATGCACTGGACCCTCAGTGCCTGGCAGCCGT
GATCTTCATCTACTTTGCCGCCCTGTCCCCAGCCATCACATTCGGCGGACTGCTGGGAGAGAAGACCCAG
GACCTGATCGGCGTGAGCGAGCTGATCATGTCCACCGCCCTGCAGGGCGTGGTGTTTTGCCTGCTGGGAG
CACAGCCACTGCTGGTCATCGGCTTTAGCGGACCACTGCTGGTGTTCGAGGAGGCCTTCTTTTCCTTTTG
TTCCTCTAATCACCTGGAGTATCTGGTGGGCAGGGTGTGGATCGGCTTCTGGCTGGTGTTTCTGGCCCTG
CTGATGGTGGCCCTGGAGGGAAGCTTCCTGGTGAGATTCGTGAGCAGGTTCACACAGGAGATCTTCGCCT
TTCTGATCAGCCTGATCTTTATCTACGAGACCTTCTATAAGCTGGTGAAGATCTTCCAGGAGCACCCTCT
GCACGGCTGTTCTGCCAGCAACAGCTCCGAGGTGGATGGAGGAGAGAATATGACCTGGGCAGGAGCAAGG
CCAACACTGGGACCAGGAAACCGGTCTCTGGCAGGACAGAGCGGACAGGGCAAGCCTAGAGGACAGCCAA
ATACAGCCCTGCTGTCCCTGGTGCTGATGGCAGGCACCTTCTTTATCGCCTTCTTTCTGAGGAAGTTCAA
GAACTCTCGCTTCTTTCCAGGCCGGATCCGGAGAGTGATCGGCGACTTTGGCGTGCCCATCGCCATCCTG
ATCATGGTGCTGGTGGATTACTCCATCGAGGACACCTATACACAGAAGCTGTCCGTGCCATCTGGCTTCA
GCGTGACAGCACCAGAGAAGAGGGGATGGGTCATCAACCCTCTGGGCGAGAAGTCTCCTTTTCCAGTGTG
GATGATGGTGGCCAGCCTGCTGCCAGCCATCCTGGTGTTTATCCTGATCTTCATGGAGACCCAGATCACC
ACACTGATCATCTCCAAGAAGGAGCGCATGCTGCAGAAGGGCTCTGGCTTCCACCTGGATCTGCTGCTGA
TCGTGGCCATGGGCGGCATCTGTGCCCTGTTTGGACTGCCATGGCTGGCAGCAGCAACCGTGCGGTCCGT
GACACACGCAAACGCACTGACAGTGATGTCTAAGGCCGTGGCCCCCGGCGATAAGCCTAAGATCCAGGAG
GTGAAGGAGCAGCGCGTGACCGGACTGCTGGTGGCCCTGCTGGTGGGACTGTCCATCGTGATCGGCGACC
TGCTGAGGCAGATCCCACTGGCCGTGCTGTTCGGCATCTTTCTGTACATGGGCGTGACCTCTCTGAATGG
CATCCAGTTCTATGAGCGGCTGCACCTGCTGCTGATGCCCCCTAAGCACCACCCCGACGTGACCTACGTG
AAGAAGGTGCGCACACTGCGGATGCACCTGTTTACCGCCCTGCAGCTGCTGTGCCTGGCCCTGCTGTGGG
CCGTGATGTCCACAGCCGCCTCTCTGGCCTTCCCTTTTATCCTGATCCTGACCGTGCCACTGCGCATGGT
GGTGCTGACCAGAATCTTCACAGATAGGGAGATGAAGTGTCTGGACGCCAACGAGGCCGAGCCCGTGTTT
GATGAGCGGGAGGGCGTGGACGAGTATAATGAGATGCCCATGCCTGTGTAAGACCCAGCTTTCTTGTACA
AAGTTGGCATTATAAGAAAGCATTGCTTATCAATTTGTTGCAACGAACAGGTCACTATCAGTCAAAATAA
AATCATTATTTGCCATCCAGCTGATATCCCCTATAGTGAGTCGTATTACATGGTCATAGCTGTTTCCTGG
CAGCTCTGGCCCGTGTCTCAAAATCTCTGATGTTACATTGCACAAGATAAAAATATATCATCATGAACAA
TAAAACTGTCTGCTTACATAAACAGTAATACAAGGGGTGTTATGAGCCATATTCAACGGGAAACGTCGAG
GCCGCGATTAAATTCCAACATGGATGCTGATTTATATGGGTATAAATGGGCTCGCGATAATGTCGGGCAA
TCAGGTGCGACAATCTATCGCTTGTATGGGAAGCCCGATGCGCCAGAGTTGTTTCTGAAACATGGCAAAG
GTAGCGTTGCCAATGATGTTACAGATGAGATGGTCAGACTAAACTGGCTGACGGAATTTATGCCTCTTCC
GACCATCAAGCATTTTATCCGTACTCCTGATGATGCATGGTTACTCACCACTGCGATCCCCGGAAAAACA
GCATTCCAGGTATTAGAAGAATATCCTGATTCAGGTGAAAATATTGTTGATGCGCTGGCAGTGTTCCTGC
GCCGGTTGCATTCGATTCCTGTTTGTAATTGTCCTTTTAACAGCGATCGCGTATTTCGTCTCGCTCAGGC
GCAATCACGAATGAATAACGGTTTGGTTGATGCGAGTGATTTTGATGACGAGCGTAATGGCTGGCCTGTT
GAACAAGTCTGGAAAGAAATGCATAAACTTTTGCCATTCTCACCGGATTCAGTCGTCACTCATGGTGATT
TCTCACTTGATAACCTTATTTTTGACGAGGGGAAATTAATAGGTTGTATTGATGTTGGACGAGTCGGAAT
CGCAGACCGATACCAGGATCTTGCCATCCTATGGAACTGCCTCGGTGAGTTTTCTCCTTCATTACAGAAA
CGGCTTTTTCAAAAATATGGTATTGATAATCCTGATATGAATAAATTGCAGTTTCATTTGATGCTCGATG
AGTTTTTCTAATCAGAATTGGTTAATTGGTTGTAACACTGGCAGAGCATTACGCTGACTTGACGGGACGG
CGCAAGCTCATGACCAAAATCCCTTAACGTGAGTTACGCGTCGTTCCACTGAGCGTCAGACCCCGTAGAA
AAGATCAAAGGATCTTCTTGAGATCCTTTTTTTCTGCGCGTAATCTGCTGCTTGCAAACAAAAAAACCAC
CGCTACCAGCGGTGGTTTGTTTGCCGGATCAAGAGCTACCAACTCTTTTTCCGAAGGTAACTGGCTTCAG
CAGAGCGCAGATACCAAATACTGTTCTTCTAGTGTAGCCGTAGTTAGGCCACCACTTCAAGAACTCTGTA
GCACCGCCTACATACCTCGCTCTGCTAATCCTGTTACCAGTGGCTGCTGCCAGTGGCGATAAGTCGTGTC
TTACCGGGTTGGACTCAAGACGATAGTTACCGGATAAGGCGCAGCGGTCGGGCTGAACGGGGGGTTCGTG
CACACAGCCCAGCTTGGAGCGAACGACCTACACCGAACTGAGATACCTACAGCGTGAGCTATGAGAAAGC
GCCACGCTTCCCGAAGGGAGAAAGGCGGACAGGTATCCGGTAAGCGGCAGGGTCGGAACAGGAGAGCGCA
CGAGGGAGCTTCCAGGGGGAAACGCCTGGTATCTTTATAGTCCTGTCGGGTTTCGCCACCTCTGACTTGA
GCGTCGATTTTTGTGATGCTCGTCAGGGGGGCGGAGCCTATGGAAAAACGCCAGCAACGCGGCCTTTTTA
CGGTTCCTGGCCTTTTGCTGGCCTTTTGCTCACATGTTCTTTCCTGCGTTATCCCCTGATTCTGTGGATA
ACCGTATTACCGCCTTTGAGTGAGCTGATACCGCTCGCCGCAGCCGAACGACCGAGCGCAGCGAGTCAGT
GAGCGAGGAAGCGGAAGAGCGCCCAATACGCAAACCGCCTCTCCCCGCGCGTTGGCCGATTCATTAATGC
AGCTGGCACGACAGGTTTCCCGACTGGAAAGCGGGCAGTGAGCGCAACGCAATTAATACGCGTACCGCTA
GCCAGGAAGAGTTTGTAGAAACGCAAAAAGGCCATCCGTCAGGATGGCCTTCTGCTTAGTTTGATGCCTG
GCAGTTTATGGCGGGCGTCCTGCCCGCCACCCTCCGGGCCGTTGCTTCACAACGTTCAAATCCGCTCCCG
GCGGATTTGTCCTACTCAGGAGAGCGTTCACCGACAAACAACAGATAAAACGAAAGGCCCAGTCTTCCGA
CTGAGCCTTTCGTTTTATTTGATGCCTGGCAGTTCCCTACTCTCGCGTTAACGCTAGCATGGATGTTTTC
CCAGTCACGACGTTGTAAAACGACGGCCAGTCTTAAGCTCGGGCCC
Features (pLannotate 1.2.2; 10 found; start..end, strand, type, name):
      1..100     +  protein_bind   attL1: mutant version of attL; recombination site for the Gateway® LR reaction LR Clonase™
    106..3828    +  CDS            SLC4A2: B3A2_HUMAN - Also known as AE2, EPB3L1, HKB3, MPB3L. Experimental evidence at protein level: Swiss-Prot protein existence level 1. Plasma membrane anion exchange protein of wide distribution. From Homo sapiens (Human).
   3833..3932    -  protein_bind   attL2: mutant version of attL; recombination site for the Gateway® LR reaction LR Clonase™
   3950..3968    -  promoter       T7 promoter: promoter for bacteriophage T7 RNA polymerase
   4102..4911    +  CDS            KanR: aminoglycoside phosphotransferase; aph(3')-Ia; confers resistance to kanamycin in bacteria or G418 (Geneticin®) in eukaryotes
   5058..5646    +  rep_origin     ori: high-copy-number ColE1/pMB1/pBR322/pUC origin of replication
   5829..5921    +  CDS            lacI (fragment): lac repressor; lacI; The lac repressor binds to the lac operator to inhibit transcription in E. coli. This inhibition can be relieved by adding lactose or isopropyl-β-D-thiogalactopyranoside (IPTG).
   5976..6003    -  terminator     rrnB T2 terminator: transcription terminator T2 from the E. coli rrnB gene
   6135..6178    +  terminator     rrnB T1 terminator: Escherichia coli rrnB; transcription terminator T1 from the E. coli rrnB gene
   6225..6261    -  CDS            lacZα (fragment): LacZα fragment of β-galactosidase; lacZ fragment
