[The description below was written by a language model from this plasmid's Addgene catalogue record and pLannotate feature annotations shown in this document.]
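Description:
pDONR221-SLC4A2_STOP is a Gateway entry clone built on the pDONR221 backbone, carrying a codon-optimized open reading frame for human SLC4A2 (also known as AE2, an anion exchange protein of the plasma membrane with wide tissue distribution). The sequenced plasmid is about 6.3 kb. The roughly 3.7 kb ORF sits between attL1 and attL2 sites, the recombination sequences used by LR Clonase to transfer an insert directionally into any attR-containing destination vector. Propagation in E. coli relies on a high-copy ColE1/pUC-type origin, and selection is by kanamycin through the aph(3')-Ia resistance gene.

Although the catalogue lists the vector type as mammalian expression, the annotated features show no eukaryotic promoter or polyadenylation signal upstream or downstream of the ORF, so the plasmid acts as a shuttle for the coding sequence rather than as an expression construct itself. The only promoter annotated is a T7 promoter lying outside attL2 on the reverse strand, pointing back toward the insert. rrnB T1 and T2 terminators lie upstream of attL1, where they insulate the insert from read-through transcription from the backbone. The short lacI and lacZα fragments are backbone remnants with no evident functional role.

The defining feature of this version is the native-style STOP codon at the end of the ORF, so that after transfer the transporter is produced without a C-terminal fusion; it suits untagged or N-terminally tagged destination vectors. A companion clone lacking the stop codon exists for C-terminal tagging. The plasmid belongs to a consortium collection of solute carrier clones intended for subcloning into custom expression vectors to study SLC transporters.
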