Addgene plasmid #161442: pDONR221-SLC4A2_STOP
Purpose: Gateway entry clone with codon-optimized ORF sequence for subcloning into custom expression vectors. Contains a STOP codon at the end of the codon-optimized ORF sequence.
Depositing lab: RESOLUTE Consortium & Giulio Superti-Furga. Depositing organization: CeMM Research Center for Molecular Medicine. Publication: The RESOLUTE consortium: unlocking SLC transporters for drug discovery. Superti-Furga G, Lackner D, Wiedmer T, Ingles-Prieto A, Barbosa B, Girardi E, Goldmann U, Gurtl B, Klavins K, Klimek C, Lindinger S, Lineiro-Retes E, Muller AC, Onstein S, Redinger G, Reil D, Sedlyarov V, Wolf G, Crawford M, Everley R, ... Steppan CM. Nat Rev Drug Discov. 2020 Jul;19(7):429-430. doi: 10.1038/d41573-020-00056-6. PubMed 32265506.
Backbone
  Vector backbone: pDONR221
  Backbone manufacturer: ThermoFisher Scientific
  Backbone size w/o insert (bp): 2550
  Vector type: Mammalian Expression
Growth in bacteria
  Bacterial resistance: Kanamycin, 50 μg/mL
  Growth temperature: 37°C
  Growth strain: NEB Stable
  Copy number: High Copy
Gene/Insert
  Gene/Insert name: SLC4A2 (alt name: HKB3, BND3L, NBND3, EPB3L1, AE2)
  Species: H. sapiens (human)
  Insert size (bp): 3726
  Entrez Gene: SLC4A2 (a.k.a. AE2, BND3L, EPB3L1, HKB3, NBND3)
  Cloning method: Gateway Cloning
  Sequencing primers: 5′ M13-fwd; 3′ M13-rev
Terms and licenses: Academic/Nonprofit Terms; Industry Terms
Depositor comments: This plasmid contains a STOP codon at the end of the codon-optimized ORF. For the version of this plasmid that does not contain a STOP codon, please see Addgene plasmid 132276 For more information on the full Resolute plasmid collection, please see www.addgene.org/depositor-collections/re-solute/. Please provide your feedback on this plasmid to the RESOLUTE consortium by filling out their RESOLUTE repository feedback form: https://forms.office.com/Pages/ResponsePage.aspx?id=0e05yklzmkS7rjFGQL4N7z4feCLQvEJAmVcOCM_u885UN1JJRko0Ukg4TVQwNTZLOUxPQVJWT1NHUCQlQCN0PWcu
How to cite: pDONR221-SLC4A2_STOP was a gift from RESOLUTE Consortium & Giulio Superti-Furga (Addgene plasmid # 161442 ; http://n2t.net/addgene:161442 ; RRID:Addgene_161442)
