>Addgene plasmid #161442 | pDONR221-SLC4A2_STOP | depositor partial sequence | sequence record 312819 | Codon-optimized ORF of SLC4A2
ATGAGCTCCGCCCCACGGAGACCCGCAAAGGGAGCAGATTCTTTCTGCACACCAGAGCCAGAGAGCCTGG
GACCTGGAACCCCAGGATTTCCAGAACAGGAGGAGGACGAGCTGCACCGCACCCTGGGAGTGGAGCGGTT
CGAGGAGATCCTGCAGGAGGCAGGAAGCAGAGGAGGAGAGGAGCCAGGCAGGTCTTACGGAGAGGAGGAT
TTTGAGTATCACAGACAGTCTAGCCACCACATCCACCACCCACTGAGCACACACCTGCCACCTGACGCAA
GGCGCCGGAAGACCCCTCAGGGCCCAGGAAGGAAGCCAAGAAGGCGCCCCGGAGCATCTCCTACCGGAGA
GACCCCAACAATCGAGGAGGGAGAGGAGGACGAGGATGAGGCAAGCGAGGCAGAGGGAGCAAGAGCCCTG
ACCCAGCCTTCCCCAGTGTCTACACCTTCCTCTGTGCAGTTCTTTCTGCAGGAGGACGATAGCGCCGACA
GAAAGGCCGAGAGGACATCCCCAAGCTCCCCAGCACCTCTGCCACACCAGGAGGCCACACCTAGGGCCAG
CAAGGGCGCCCAGGCCGGCACCCAGGTGGAGGAGGCCGAGGCCGAGGCAGTGGCAGTGGCAAGCGGAACC
GCAGGCGGCGACGATGGCGGCGCCTCCGGCAGACCCCTGCCTAAGGCACAGCCTGGACACAGGTCTTACA
ACCTGCAGGAGCGGAGAAGGATCGGAAGCATGACAGGAGCAGAGCAGGCCCTGCTGCCAAGAGTGCCTAC
CGATGAGATCGAGGCACAGACCCTGGCAACAGCAGACCTGGATCTGATGAAGTCCCACAGATTCGAGGAC
GTGCCAGGCGTGCGCCGGCACCTGGTGAGGAAGAATGCCAAGGGCAGCACACAGTCCGGCAGAGAGGGCA
GGGAGCCAGGACCAACCCCTAGGGCAAGGCCAAGGGCACCCCACAAGCCTCACGAGGTGTTCGTGGAGCT
GAACGAGCTGCTGCTGGATAAGAATCAGGAGCCTCAGTGGAGGGAGACAGCAAGGTGGATCAAGTTCGAG
GAGGACGTGGAGGAGGAGACCGAGCGGTGGGGCAAGCCACACGTGGCCTCTCTGAGCTTTCGGAGCCTGC
TGGAGCTGAGAAGGACACTGGCACACGGAGCCGTGCTGCTGGACCTGGATCAGCAGACCCTGCCAGGAGT
GGCACACCAGGTGGTGGAGCAGATGGTCATCTCCGATCAGATCAAGGCAGAGGACAGGGCAAACGTGCTG
CGGGCCCTGCTGCTGAAGCACTCTCACCCCAGCGACGAGAAGGATTTCTCTTTTCCTCGGAATATCTCCG
CCGGATCTCTGGGAAGCCTGCTGGGACACCACCACGGACAGGGAGCCGAGAGCGATCCACACGTGACAGA
GCCACTGATGGGAGGAGTGCCTGAGACCCGCCTGGAGGTGGAGAGAGAGAGGGAGCTGCCACCACCTGCA
CCACCAGCAGGCATCACCCGGTCCAAGTCTAAGCACGAGCTGAAGCTGCTGGAGAAGATCCCCGAGAACG
CAGAGGCAACAGTGGTGCTGGTGGGATGCGTGGAGTTCCTGAGCAGGCCTACCATGGCCTTTGTGCGCCT
GAGGGAGGCAGTGGAGCTGGATGCCGTGCTGGAGGTGCCAGTGCCCGTGAGATTCCTGTTTCTGCTGCTG
GGCCCCTCTAGCGCCAACATGGATTACCACGAGATCGGCAGGAGCATCTCCACACTGATGTCCGACAAGC
AGTTCCACGAGGCCGCCTATCTGGCAGATGAGAGGGAGGACCTGCTGACCGCCATCAATGCCTTTCTGGA
CTGTTCCGTGGTGCTGCCTCCATCTGAGGTGCAGGGAGAGGAGCTGCTGCGCAGCGTGGCACACTTCCAG
CGGCAGATGCTGAAGAAGAGAGAGGAGCAGGGCAGGCTGCTGCCTACAGGAGCAGGACTGGAGCCAAAGT
CCGCCCAGGATAAGGCCCTGCTGCAGATGGTGGAGGCAGCAGGAGCAGCAGAGGACGATCCACTGAGGAG
GACCGGCAGACCTTTCGGCGGCCTGATCAGGGACGTGAGAAGGCGCTACCCTCACTATCTGAGCGACTTT
AGAGATGCACTGGACCCTCAGTGCCTGGCAGCCGTGATCTTCATCTACTTTGCCGCCCTGTCCCCAGCCA
TCACATTCGGCGGACTGCTGGGAGAGAAGACCCAGGACCTGATCGGCGTGAGCGAGCTGATCATGTCCAC
CGCCCTGCAGGGCGTGGTGTTTTGCCTGCTGGGAGCACAGCCACTGCTGGTCATCGGCTTTAGCGGACCA
CTGCTGGTGTTCGAGGAGGCCTTCTTTTCCTTTTGTTCCTCTAATCACCTGGAGTATCTGGTGGGCAGGG
TGTGGATCGGCTTCTGGCTGGTGTTTCTGGCCCTGCTGATGGTGGCCCTGGAGGGAAGCTTCCTGGTGAG
ATTCGTGAGCAGGTTCACACAGGAGATCTTCGCCTTTCTGATCAGCCTGATCTTTATCTACGAGACCTTC
TATAAGCTGGTGAAGATCTTCCAGGAGCACCCTCTGCACGGCTGTTCTGCCAGCAACAGCTCCGAGGTGG
ATGGAGGAGAGAATATGACCTGGGCAGGAGCAAGGCCAACACTGGGACCAGGAAACCGGTCTCTGGCAGG
ACAGAGCGGACAGGGCAAGCCTAGAGGACAGCCAAATACAGCCCTGCTGTCCCTGGTGCTGATGGCAGGC
ACCTTCTTTATCGCCTTCTTTCTGAGGAAGTTCAAGAACTCTCGCTTCTTTCCAGGCCGGATCCGGAGAG
TGATCGGCGACTTTGGCGTGCCCATCGCCATCCTGATCATGGTGCTGGTGGATTACTCCATCGAGGACAC
CTATACACAGAAGCTGTCCGTGCCATCTGGCTTCAGCGTGACAGCACCAGAGAAGAGGGGATGGGTCATC
AACCCTCTGGGCGAGAAGTCTCCTTTTCCAGTGTGGATGATGGTGGCCAGCCTGCTGCCAGCCATCCTGG
TGTTTATCCTGATCTTCATGGAGACCCAGATCACCACACTGATCATCTCCAAGAAGGAGCGCATGCTGCA
GAAGGGCTCTGGCTTCCACCTGGATCTGCTGCTGATCGTGGCCATGGGCGGCATCTGTGCCCTGTTTGGA
CTGCCATGGCTGGCAGCAGCAACCGTGCGGTCCGTGACACACGCAAACGCACTGACAGTGATGTCTAAGG
CCGTGGCCCCCGGCGATAAGCCTAAGATCCAGGAGGTGAAGGAGCAGCGCGTGACCGGACTGCTGGTGGC
CCTGCTGGTGGGACTGTCCATCGTGATCGGCGACCTGCTGAGGCAGATCCCACTGGCCGTGCTGTTCGGC
ATCTTTCTGTACATGGGCGTGACCTCTCTGAATGGCATCCAGTTCTATGAGCGGCTGCACCTGCTGCTGA
TGCCCCCTAAGCACCACCCCGACGTGACCTACGTGAAGAAGGTGCGCACACTGCGGATGCACCTGTTTAC
CGCCCTGCAGCTGCTGTGCCTGGCCCTGCTGTGGGCCGTGATGTCCACAGCCGCCTCTCTGGCCTTCCCT
TTTATCCTGATCCTGACCGTGCCACTGCGCATGGTGGTGCTGACCAGAATCTTCACAGATAGGGAGATGA
AGTGTCTGGACGCCAACGAGGCCGAGCCCGTGTTTGATGAGCGGGAGGGCGTGGACGAGTATAATGAGAT
GCCCATGCCTGTGTAA
